Addgene plasmid #139259: pJM422 EF1alpha TetON3G in TU3
Purpose: Expresses TetON3G under hEF1alpha in TUPV3
Depositing lab: Joshua Leonard. Depositing organization: Northwestern University.
Backbone
  Vector backbone: pJM451 EF1alpha EBFP2-P2A-BlastR (TUPV2)
  Vector type: Mammalian Expression, Synthetic Biology
Growth in bacteria
  Bacterial resistance: Ampicillin, 100 μg/mL
  Growth temperature: 37°C
  Growth strain: DH5alpha
  Copy number: High Copy
Gene/Insert
  Gene/Insert name: TetON3G
  Species: Synthetic
  Promoter: hEF1alpha
  Cloning method: Restriction Enzyme; 5′ cloning site NheI (not destroyed); 3′ cloning site NotI (not destroyed)
Terms and licenses: Academic/Nonprofit Terms; Industry Terms: Not Available to Industry
Depositor comments: Leonard Lab plasmid reference number: L1578
How to cite: pJM422 EF1alpha TetON3G in TU3 was a gift from Joshua Leonard (Addgene plasmid # 139259 ; http://n2t.net/addgene:139259 ; RRID:Addgene_139259)
