[The description below was written by a language model from this plasmid's Addgene catalogue record and pLannotate feature annotations shown in this document.]
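Description:
pJM422 EF1alpha TetON3G in TU3 is a 6.5 kb mammalian expression plasmid built for synthetic biology work. It places the reverse tetracycline transactivator Tet-On 3G in a modular transcription-unit positioning vector. The record is not fully consistent about which position this is: the name and purpose refer to TU3/TUPV3, whereas the backbone field cites pJM451, an EF1alpha EBFP2-P2A-BlastR construct labelled TUPV2. The insert lies between NheI and NotI sites, both retained, presumably replacing the parental EBFP2-P2A-BlastR cassette, since neither of those coding sequences appears in the feature table. The plasmid is propagated in E. coli from a high-copy ColE1/pUC-type origin with ampicillin selection through the bla gene and its native promoter. An f1 phage origin and remnants of lac regulatory sequence and a pBluescript-type polylinker are also present.

The expression unit uses the human EF-1α promoter, annotated as the core promoter followed by intron A, which is detected in two pieces. It drives the synthetic Tet-On 3G coding sequence and ends in a bovine growth hormone polyadenylation signal. A very short match to the TRE3GV promoter just upstream of the coding sequence is only a fragment and is unlikely to be a functional Tet-responsive element. Downstream, an SV40 early promoter and SV40 poly(A) signal flank only a small fragment of a bleomycin-resistance gene, so the annotation shows no intact mammalian selection marker.

Constitutively expressed Tet-On 3G binds tet operator-containing promoters only when doxycycline is present. The plasmid therefore supplies the transactivator for doxycycline-inducible gene circuits, either on its own or as one unit in multi-unit assemblies.
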