Features (pLannotate 1.2.2; 19 found; start..end, strand, type, name):
    369..580     +  promoter       EF-1α core promoter: core promoter for human elongation factor EF-1α
    581..694     +  intron         EF-1α intron A (fragment): intron upstream of the start codon of human EF-1α
   1320..1523    +  intron         EF-1α intron A: truncated intron upstream of the start codon of human EF-1α
   1532..1566    +  promoter       TRE3GV promoter (fragment): 3rd-generation Tet-responsive promoter that can be activated by binding of Tet-On® 3G, optimized for retroviral and lentiviral vectors
   1639..2385    +  CDS            Tet-On® 3G: modified rtTA protein that binds tightly to promoters containing the tet operator in the presence of doxycycline
   2436..2547    +  polyA_signal   bGH poly(A) signal: bovine growth hormone polyadenylation signal
   3032..3057    -  misc_feature   MCS (fragment): pBluescript multiple cloning site
   3429..3857    +  rep_origin     f1 ori (sequence partly withheld): f1 bacteriophage origin of replication; arrow indicates direction of (+) strand synthesis
   3862..3884    +  promoter       SV40 promoter (fragment): SV40 enhancer and early promoter
   3885..4076    +  promoter       SV40 promoter: SV40 early promoter
   4103..4201    +  CDS            ble (fragment): BLE_KLEPN - Experimental evidence at protein level: Swiss-Prot protein existence level 1. Binding protein with a strong affinity to the bleomycin family of antibiotics. Binds to CL990; an antimitotic-antibiotic compound. From Klebsiella pneumoniae.
   4196..4317    +  polyA_signal   SV40 poly(A) signal: SV40 polyadenylation signal
   4390..4406    -  protein_bind   lac operator: The lac repressor binds to the lac operator to inhibit transcription in E. coli. This inhibition can be relieved by adding lactose or isopropyl-β-D-thiogalactopyranoside (IPTG). lac repressor encoded by lacI
   4414..4444    -  promoter       lac promoter: promoter for the E. coli lac operon
   4459..4480    -  protein_bind   CAP binding site: CAP binding activates transcription in the presence of cAMP. E. coli catabolite activator protein
   4493..4585    -  CDS            lacI (fragment): lac repressor; lacI; The lac repressor binds to the lac operator to inhibit transcription in E. coli. This inhibition can be relieved by adding lactose or isopropyl-β-D-thiogalactopyranoside (IPTG).
   4768..5356    -  rep_origin     ori: high-copy-number ColE1/pMB1/pBR322/pUC origin of replication
   5527..6387    -  CDS            AmpR: β-lactamase; bla; confers resistance to ampicillin, carbenicillin, and related antibiotics
   6388..6492    -  promoter       AmpR promoter: bla
>Addgene plasmid #139259 | pJM422 EF1alpha TetON3G in TU3 | addgene full sequence | sequence record 325372 | Addgene NGS Result
GACGGATCGGGAGATCGAAGACGGACTAAATAGTAGTTCAGACGCCGTTAAGCGCAAGATCTGGGGAGGT
CGCTGAGTAGTGCGCGAGCAAAATTTAAGCTACAACAAGGCAAGGCTTGACCGACAATTGCATGAAGAAT
CTGCTTAGGGTTAGGCGTTTTGCGCTGCTTCGCGATGTACGGGCCAGATATACGCGTGAGTAATTCATAC
AAAAGGACTCGCCCCTGCCTTGGGGAATCCCAGGGACCGTCGTTAAACTCCCACTAACGTAGAACCCAGA
GATCGCTGCGTTCCCGCCCCCTCACCCGCCCGCTCTCGTCATCACTGAGGTGGAGAAGAGCATGCGTGAG
GCTCCGGTGCCCGTCAGTGGGCAGAGCGCACATCGCCCACAGTCCCCGAGAAGTTGGGGGGAGGGGTCGG
CAATTGAACCGGTGCCTAGAGAAGGTGGCGCGGGGTAAACTGGGAAAGTGATGTCGTGTACTGGCTCCGC
CTTTTTCCCGAGGGTGGGGGAGAACCGTATATAAGTGCAGTAGTCGCCGTGAACGTTCTTTTTCGCAACG
GGTTTGCCGCCAGAACACAGGTAAGTGCCGTGTGTGGTTCCCGCGGGCCTGGCCTCTTTACGGGTTATGG
CCCTTGCGTGCCTTGAATTACTTCCACGCCCCTGGCTGCAGTACGTGATTCTTGATCCCGAGCTTCGGGT
TGGAAGTGGGTGGGAGAGTTCGAGGCCTTGCGCTTAAGGAGCCCCTTCGCCTCGTGCTTGAGTTGAGGCC
TGGCTTGGGCGCTGGGGCCGCCGCGTGCGAATCTGGTGGCACCTTCGCGCCTGTCTCGCTGCTTTCGATA
AGTCTCTAGCCATTTAAAATTTTTGATGACCTGCTGCGACGCTTTTTTTCTGGCAAGATAGTCTTGTAAA
TGCGGGCCAAGATCTGCACACTGGTATTTCGGTTTTTGGGGCCGCGGGCGGCGACGGGGCCCGTGCGTCC
CAGCGCACATGTTCGGCGAGGCGGGGCCTGCGAGCGCGGCCACCGAGAATCGGACGGGGGTAGTCTCAAG
CTGGCCGGCCTGCTCTGGTGCCTGGCCTCGCGCCGCCGTGTATCGCCCCGCCCTGGGCGGCAAGGCTGGC
CCGGTCGGCACCAGTTGCGTGAGCGGAAAGATGGCCGCTTCCCGGCCCTGCTGCAGGGAGCTCAAAATGG
AGGACGCGGCGCTCGGGAGAGCGGGCGGGTGAGTCACCCACACAAAGGAAAAGGGCCTTTCCGTCCTCAG
CCGTCGCTTCATGTGACTCCACGGAGTACCGGGCGCCGTCCAGGCACCTCGATTAGTTCTCGAGCTTTTG
GAGTACGTCGTCTTTAGGTTGGGGGGAGGGGTTTTATGCGATGGAGTTTCCCCACACTGAGTGGGTGGAG
ACTGAAGTTAGGCCAGCTTGGCACTTGATGTAATTCTCCTTGGAATTTGCCCTTTTTGAGTTTGGATCTT
GGTTCATTCTCAAGCCTCAGACAGTGGTTCAAAGTTTTTTTCTTCCATTTCAGGTGTCGTGAGAGCTCGT
TTAGTGAACCGTCAGATCGCCTGGAGACGCCATCCACGCTGTTTTGACCTCCATAGAAGAGACCGGGACC
GATCCAAATTCTCGAGGCTAGCGCCACCATGTCTAGACTGGACAAGAGCAAAGTCATAAACTCTGCTCTG
GAATTACTCAATGGAGTCGGTATCGAAGGCCTGACGACAAGGAAACTCGCTCAAAAGCTGGGAGTTGAGC
AGCCTACCCTGTACTGGCACGTGAAGAACAAGCGGGCCCTGCTCGATGCCCTGCCAATCGAGATGCTGGA
CAGGCATCATACCCACTCCTGCCCCCTGGAAGGCGAGTCATGGCAAGACTTTCTGCGGAACAACGCCAAG
TCATACCGCTGTGCTCTCCTCTCACATCGCGACGGGGCTAAAGTGCATCTCGGCACCCGCCCAACAGAGA
AACAGTACGAAACCCTGGAAAATCAGCTCGCGTTCCTGTGTCAGCAAGGCTTCTCCCTGGAGAACGCACT
GTACGCTCTGTCCGCCGTGGGCCACTTTACACTGGGCTGCGTATTGGAGGAACAGGAGCATCAAGTAGCA
AAAGAGGAAAGAGAGACACCTACCACCGATTCTATGCCCCCACTTCTGAAACAAGCAATTGAGCTGTTCG
ACCGGCAGGGAGCCGAACCTGCCTTCCTTTTCGGCCTGGAACTAATCATATGTGGCCTGGAGAAACAGCT
AAAGTGCGAAAGCGGCGGGCCGACCGACGCCCTTGACGATTTTGACTTAGACATGCTCCCAGCCGATGCC
CTTGACGACTTTGACCTTGATATGCTGCCTGCTGACGCTCTTGACGATTTTGACCTTGACATGCTCCCCG
GGTAAGCGGCCGCTCGAGTCTAGAGGGCCCGTTTAAACCCGCTGATCAGCCTCGACTGTGCCTTCTAGTT
GCCAGCCATCTGTTGTTTGCCCCTCCCCCGTGCCTTCCTTGACCCTGGAAGGTGCCACTCCCACTGTCCT
TTCCTAATAAAATGAGGAAATTGCATCGCATTGTCTGAGTAGGTGTCATTCTATTCTGGGGGGTGGGGTG
GGGCAGGACAGCAAGGGGGAGGATTGGGAAGTCAATAGCAGGCATGCTGGGGATGCGGTGGGCTCTATGG
CTTCTGAGGCAGGTCGAAGAGACTGCCCGACACATCTTAGTGAGCGCATCGCGATAAGCTCTAGAGGGAC
AGCCCCCCCCCAAAGCCCCCAGGGATGTAATTACGTCCCTCCCCCGCTAGGGGGCAGCAGCGAGCCGCCC
GGGGCTCCGCTCCGGTCCGGCGCTCCCCCCGCATCCCCGAGCCGGCAGCGTGCGGGGACAGCCCGGGCAC
GGGGAAGGTGGCACGGGATCGCTTTCCTCTGAACGCTTCTCGCTGCTCTTTGAGCCTGCAGACACCTGGG
GGGATACGGGGAAAAAGCTTTAGGCTGAAAGAGAGATTTAGAATGACAGAATCATAGAACGGCCTGCGTA
CGGATGGGGCTCTAGCTCTAGAGCTTGATATCGAATTCCTGCAGCCCCGCTAGAGGGACAGCCCCCCCCC
AAAGCCCCCAGGGATGTAATTACGTCCCTCCCCCGCTAGGGGGCAGCAGCGAGCCGCCCGGGGCTCCGCT
CCGGTCCGGCGCTCCCCCCGCATCCCCGAGCCGGCAGCGTGCGGGGACAGCCCGGGCACGGGGAAGGTGG
CACGGGATCGCTTTCCTCTGAACGCTTCTCGCTGCTCTTTGAGCCTGCAGACACCTGGGGGGATACGGGG
AAAAAGCTTTAGGCTGAAAGAGAGATTTAGAATGACAGAATCATAGAACGGCCTGGGCGCGCCTGGTGGC
GAACGATCAACAGACGGGAGAGGTTACAAGTCTTCGCTGACAGCGACCGGACTCTAGGGGGTATCCCC
[124 nt withheld, positions 3429-3552]
C
[91 nt withheld, positions 3554-3644]
A
[49 nt withheld, positions 3646-3694]
CCTTTGACGTTGGAGTCCACGTTCTTT
[37 nt withheld, positions 3722-3758]
ACCCTATCTCGGTCTATTCTTTTGATTTATAAGGGATTTTGCCGATTTCGGCCTATTGGTTAAAAAATGA
GCTGATTTAACAAAAATTTAACGCGAATTAATTCTGTGGAATGTGTGTCAGTTAGGCTCAATTAGTCAGC
AACCATAGTCCCGCCCCTAACTCCGCCCATCCCGCCCCTAACTCCGCCCAGTTCCGCCCATTCTCCGCCC
CATGGCTGACTAATTTTTTTTATTTATGCAGAGGCCGAGGCCGCCTCTGCCTCTGAGCTATTCCAGAAGT
AGTGAGGAGGCTTTTTTGGAGGCCTAGGCTTTTGCAAAAAGCTCCCGGGAGCTTGTATATCCATTTTCGG
AGGTTGGGCTTCGGAATCGTTTTCCGGGACGCCGGCTGGATGATCCTCCAGCGCGGGGATCTCATGCTGG
AGTTCTTCGCCCACCCCAACTTGTTTATTGCAGCTTATAATGGTTACAAATAAAGCAATAGCATCACAAA
TTTCACAAATAAAGCATTTTTTTCACTGCATTCTAGTTGTGGTTTGTCCAAACTCATCAATGTATCTTAT
CATGTCTGTATACCGTCGACCTCTAGCTAGAGCTTGGCGTAATCATGGTCATAGCTGTTTCCTGTGTGAA
ATTGTTATCCGCTCACAATTCCACACAACATACGAGCCGGAAGCATAAAGTGTAAAGCCTGGGGTGCCTA
ATGAGTGAGCTAACTCACATTAATTGCGTTGCGCTCACTGCCCGCTTTCCAGTCGGGAAACCTGTCGTGC
CAGCTGCATTAATGAATCGGCCAACGCGCGGGGAGAGGCGGTTTGCGTATTGGGCGCTCTTCCGCTTCCT
CGCTCACTGACTCGCTGCGCTCGGTCGTTCGGCTGCGGCGAGCGGTATCAGCTCACTCAAAGGCGGTAAT
ACGGTTATCCACAGAATCAGGGGATAACGCAGGAAAGAACATGTGAGCAAAAGGCCAGCAAAAGGCCAGG
AACCGTAAAAAGGCCGCGTTGCTGGCGTTTTTCCATAGGCTCCGCCCCCCTGACGAGCATCACAAAAATC
GACGCTCAAGTCAGAGGTGGCGAAACCCGACAGGACTATAAAGATACCAGGCGTTTCCCCCTGGAAGCTC
CCTCGTGCGCTCTCCTGTTCCGACCCTGCCGCTTACCGGATACCTGTCCGCCTTTCTCCCTTCGGGAAGC
GTGGCGCTTTCTCATAGCTCACGCTGTAGGTATCTCAGTTCGGTGTAGGTCGTTCGCTCCAAGCTGGGCT
GTGTGCACGAACCCCCCGTTCAGCCCGACCGCTGCGCCTTATCCGGTAACTATCGTCTTGAGTCCAACCC
GGTAAGACACGACTTATCGCCACTGGCAGCAGCCACTGGTAACAGGATTAGCAGAGCGAGGTATGTAGGC
GGTGCTACAGAGTTCTTGAAGTGGTGGCCTAACTACGGCTACACTAGAAGAACAGTATTTGGTATCTGCG
CTCTGCTGAAGCCAGTTACCTTCGGAAAAAGAGTTGGTAGCTCTTGATCCGGCAAACAAACCACCGCTGG
TAGCGGTGGTTTTTTTGTTTGCAAGCAGCAGATTACGCGCAGAAAAAAAGGATCTCAAGAAGATCCTTTG
ATCTTTTCTACGGGGTCTGACGCTCAGTGGAACGAAAACTCACGTTAAGGGATTTTGGTCATGAGATTAT
CAAAAAGGATCTTCACCTAGATCCTTTTAAATTAAAAATGAAGTTTTAAATCAATCTAAAGTATATATGA
GTAAACTTGGTCTGACAGTTACCAATGCTTAATCAGTGAGGCACCTATCTCAGCGATCTGTCTATTTCGT
TCATCCATAGTTGCCTGACTCCCCGTCGTGTAGATAACTACGATACGGGAGGGCTTACCATCTGGCCCCA
GTGCTGCAATGATACCGCGAGATCCACGCTCACCGGCTCCAGATTTATCAGCAATAAACCAGCCAGCCGG
AAGGGCCGAGCGCAGAAGTGGTCCTGCAACTTTATCCGCCTCCATCCAGTCTATTAATTGTTGCCGGGAA
GCTAGAGTAAGTAGTTCGCCAGTTAATAGTTTGCGCAACGTTGTTGCCATTGCTACAGGCATCGTGGTGT
CACGCTCGTCGTTTGGTATGGCTTCATTCAGCTCCGGTTCCCAACGATCAAGGCGAGTTACATGATCCCC
CATGTTGTGCAAAAAAGCGGTTAGCTCCTTCGGTCCTCCGATCGTTGTCAGAAGTAAGTTGGCCGCAGTG
TTATCACTCATGGTTATGGCAGCACTGCATAATTCTCTTACTGTCATGCCATCCGTAAGATGCTTTTCTG
TGACTGGTGAGTACTCAACCAAGTCATTCTGAGAATAGTGTATGCGGCGACCGAGTTGCTCTTGCCCGGC
GTCAATACGGGATAATACCGCGCCACATAGCAGAACTTTAAAAGTGCTCATCATTGGAAAACGTTCTTCG
GGGCGAAAACTCTCAAGGATCTTACCGCTGTTGAGATCCAGTTCGATGTAACCCACTCGTGCACCCAACT
GATCTTCAGCATCTTTTACTTTCACCAGCGTTTCTGGGTGAGCAAAAACAGGAAGGCAAAATGCCGCAAA
AAAGGGAATAAGGGCGACACGGAAATGTTGAATACTCATACTCTTCCTTTTTCAATATTATTGAAGCATT
TATCAGGGTTATTGTCTCATGAGCGGATACATATTTGAATGTATTTAGAAAAATAAACAAATAGGGGTTC
CGCGCACATTTCCCCGAAAAGTGCCACCTGACGTC
