>Addgene plasmid #139259 | pJM422 EF1alpha TetON3G in TU3 | depositor partial sequence | sequence record 269352 | TetON3G
ATGTCTAGACTGGACAAGAGCAAAGTCATAAACTCTGCTCTGGAATTACTCAATGGAGTCGGTATCGAAG
GCCTGACGACAAGGAAACTCGCTCAAAAGCTGGGAGTTGAGCAGCCTACCCTGTACTGGCACGTGAAGAA
CAAGCGGGCCCTGCTCGATGCCCTGCCAATCGAGATGCTGGACAGGCATCATACCCACTCCTGCCCCCTG
GAAGGCGAGTCATGGCAAGACTTTCTGCGGAACAACGCCAAGTCATACCGCTGTGCTCTCCTCTCACATC
GCGACGGGGCTAAAGTGCATCTCGGCACCCGCCCAACAGAGAAACAGTACGAAACCCTGGAAAATCAGCT
CGCGTTCCTGTGTCAGCAAGGCTTCTCCCTGGAGAACGCACTGTACGCTCTGTCCGCCGTGGGCCACTTT
ACACTGGGCTGCGTATTGGAGGAACAGGAGCATCAAGTAGCAAAAGAGGAAAGAGAGACACCTACCACCG
ATTCTATGCCCCCACTTCTGAAACAAGCAATTGAGCTGTTCGACCGGCAGGGAGCCGAACCTGCCTTCCT
TTTCGGCCTGGAACTAATCATATGTGGCCTGGAGAAACAGCTAAAGTGCGAAAGCGGCGGGCCGACCGAC
GCCCTTGACGATTTTGACTTAGACATGCTCCCAGCCGATGCCCTTGACGACTTTGACCTTGATATGCTGC
CTGCTGACGCTCTTGACGATTTTGACCTTGACATGCTCCCCGGGTAA
